>Addgene plasmid #73289 | pCfB3047(gRNA XII-1) | depositor full sequence | sequence record 166370 | Full plasmid sequence
TCGCGCGTTTCGGTGATGACGGTGAAAACCTCTGACACATGCAGCTCCCGGAGACGGTCACAGCTTGTCT
GTAAGCGGATGCCGGGAGCAGACAAGCCCGTCAGGGCGCGTCAGCGGGCTGCATTTAAATGATCTGTTTA
GCTTGCCTCGTCCCCGCCGGGTCACCCGGCCAGCGACATGGAGGCCCAGAATACCCTCCTTGACAGTCTT
GACGTGCGCAGCTCAGGGGCATGATGTGACTGTCGCCCGTACATTTAGCCCATACATCCCCATGTATAAT
CATTTGCATCCATACATTTTGATGGCCGCACGGCGCGAAGCAAAAATTACGGCTCCTCGCTGCAGACCTG
CGAGCAGGGAAACGCTCCCCTCACAGACGCGTTGAATTGTCCCCACGCCGCGCCCCTGTAGAGAAATATA
AAAGGTTAGGATTTGCCACTGAGGTTCTTCTTTCATATACTTCCTTTTAAAATCTTGCTAGGATACAGTT
CTCACATCACATCCGAACATAAACAACCATGGGTACCACTCTTGACGACACGGCTTACCGGTACCGCACC
AGTGTCCCGGGGGACGCCGAGGCCATCGAGGCACTGGATGGGTCCTTCACCACCGACACCGTTTTCCGCG
TCACCACCACCGGGGACGGCTTCACCCTGCGGGAGGTGCCGGTGGACCCGCCCCTGACCAAGGTGTTCCC
CGACGACGAATCGGACGACGAATCGGACGACGGGGAGGACGGCGACCCGGACTCCCGGACGTTCGTCGCG
TACGGGGACGACGGCGACCTGGCGGGCTTCGTGGTCGTCTCGTACTCCGGCTGGAACCGCCGGCTGACCG
TCGAGGACATCGAGGTCGCCCCGGAGCACCGGGGGCACGGGGTCGGGCGCGCGTTGATGGGGCTCGCGAC
GGAGTTCGCCCGCGAGCGGGGCGCCGGGCACCTCTGGCTGGAGGTCACCAACGTCAACGCACCGGCGATC
CACGCGTACCGGCGGATGGGGTTCACCCTCTGCGGCCTGGACACCGCCCTGTACGACGGCACCGCCTCGG
ACGGCGAGCAGGCGCTCTACATGAGCATGCCCTGCCCCTAATCAGTACTGACAATAAAAAGATTCTTGTT
TTCAAGAACTTGTCATTTGTATAGTTTTTTTATATTGTAGTTGTTCTATTTTAATCAAATGTTAGCGTGA
TTTATATTTTTTTTCGCCTCGACATCATCTGCCCAGATGCGAAGTTAAGTGCGCAGAAAGTAATATCATG
CGTCAATCGTATGTGAATGCTGGTCGCTATACTGCTGTCGATTCGATACTAACGCCGCCATCCAGTGTCG
AAAACGAGCTGCGGCCGCCTACAGGGCGCGTCCATTCGCCATTCAGGCTGCGCAACTGTTGGGAAGGGCG
ATCGGTGCGGGCCTCTTCGCTATTACGCCAGCTGGAATGCGTGCGATAGGGAACAAAAGCTGGAGCTTCT
TTGAAAAGATAATGTATGATTATGCTTTCACTCATATTTATACAGAAACTTGATGTTTTCTTTCGAGTAT
ATACAAGGTGATTACATGTACGTTTGAAGTACAACTCTAGATTTTGTAGTGCCCTCTTGGGCTAGCGGTA
AAGGTGCGCATTTTTTCACACCCTACAATGTTCTGTTCAAAAGATTTTGGTCAAACGCTGTAGAAGTGAA
AGTTGGTGCGCATGTTTCGGCGTTCGAAACTTCTCCGCAGTGAAAGATAAATGATCGGTATGTGCAGTTG
ATTCACGTTTTAGAGCTAGAAATAGCAAGTTAAAATAAGGCTAGTCCGTTATCAACTTGAAAAAGTGGCA
CCGAGTCGGTGGTGCTTTTTTTGTTTTTTATGTCTTCGAGTCATGTAATTAGTTAATCGCGTGCATTCCA
GCTGCATTAATGAATCGGCCAACGCGCGGGGAGAGGCGGTTTGCGTATTGGGCGCTCTTCCGCTTCCTCG
CTCACTGACTCGCTGCGCTCGGTCGTTCGGCTGCGGCGAGCGGTATCAGCTCACTCAAAGGCGGTAATAC
GGTTATCCACAGAATCAGGGGATAACGCAGGAAAGAACATGTGAGCAAAAGGCCAGCAAAAGGCCAGGAA
CCGTAAAAAGGCCGCGTTGCTGGCGTTTTTCCATAGGCTCCGCCCCCCTGACGAGCATCACAAAAATCGA
CGCTCAAGTCAGAGGTGGCGAAACCCGACAGGACTATAAAGATACCAGGCGTTTCCCCCTGGAAGCTCCC
TCGTGCGCTCTCCTGTTCCGACCCTGCCGCTTACCGGATACCTGTCCGCCTTTCTCCCTTCGGGAAGCGT
GGCGCTTTCTCATAGCTCACGCTGTAGGTATCTCAGTTCGGTGTAGGTCGTTCGCTCCAAGCTGGGCTGT
GTGCACGAACCCCCCGTTCAGCCCGACCGCTGCGCCTTATCCGGTAACTATCGTCTTGAGTCCAACCCGG
TAAGACACGACTTATCGCCACTGGCAGCAGCCACTGGTAACAGGATTAGCAGAGCGAGGTATGTAGGCGG
TGCTACAGAGTTCTTGAAGTGGTGGCCTAACTACGGCTACACTAGAAGGACAGTATTTGGTATCTGCGCT
CTGCTGAAGCCAGTTACCTTCGGAAAAAGAGTTGGTAGCTCTTGATCCGGCAAACAAACCACCGCTGGTA
GCGGTGGTTTTTTTGTTTGCAAGCAGCAGATTACGCGCAGAAAAAAAGGATCTCAAGAAGATCCTTTGAT
CTTTTCTACGGGGTCTGACGCTCAGTGGAACGAAAACTCACGTTAAGGGATTTTGGTCATGAGATTATCA
AAAAGGATCTTCACCTAGATCCTTTTAAATTAAAAATGAAGTTTTAAATCAATCTAAAGTATATATGAGT
AAACTTGGTCTGACAGTTACCAATGCTTAATCAGTGAGGCACCTATCTCAGCGATCTGTCTATTTCGTTC
ATCCATAGTTGCCTGACTCCCCGTCGTGTAGATAACTACGATACGGGAGGGCTTACCATCTGGCCCCAGT
GCTGCAATGATACCGCGAGACCCACGCTCACCGGCTCCAGATTTATCAGCAATAAACCAGCCAGCCGGAA
GGGCCGAGCGCAGAAGTGGTCCTGCAACTTTATCCGCCTCCATCCAGTCTATTAATTGTTGCCGGGAAGC
TAGAGTAAGTAGTTCGCCAGTTAATAGTTTGCGCAACGTTGTTGCCATTGCTACAGGCATCGTGGTGTCA
CGCTCGTCGTTTGGTATGGCTTCATTCAGCTCCGGTTCCCAACGATCAAGGCGAGTTACATGATCCCCCA
TGTTGTGCAAAAAAGCGGTTAGCTCCTTCGGTCCTCCGATCGTTGTCAGAAGTAAGTTGGCCGCAGTGTT
ATCACTCATGGTTATGGCAGCACTGCATAATTCTCTTACTGTCATGCCATCCGTAAGATGCTTTTCTGTG
ACTGGTGAGTACTCAACCAAGTCATTCTGAGAATAGTGTATGCGGCGACCGAGTTGCTCTTGCCCGGCGT
CAATACGGGATAATACCGCGCCACATAGCAGAACTTTAAAAGTGCTCATCATTGGAAAACGTTCTTCGGG
GCGAAAACTCTCAAGGATCTTACCGCTGTTGAGATCCAGTTCGATGTAACCCACTCGTGCACCCAACTGA
TCTTCAGCATCTTTTACTTTCACCAGCGTTTCTGGGTGAGCAAAAACAGGAAGGCAAAATGCCGCAAAAA
AGGGAATAAGGGCGACACGGAAATGTTGAATACTCATACTCTTCCTTTTTCAATATTATTGAAGCATTTA
TCAGGGTTATTGTCTCATGAGCGGATACATATTTGAATGTATTTAGAAAAATAAACAAATAGGGGTTCCG
CGCACATTTCCCCGAAAAGTGCCACCTGAACGAAGCATCTGTGCTTCATTTTGTAGAACAAAAATGCAAC
GCGAGAGCGCTAATTTTTCAAACAAAGAATCTGAGCTGCATTTTTACAGAACAGAAATGCAACGCGAAAG
CGCTATTTTACCAACGAAGAATCTGTGCTTCATTTTTGTAAAACAAAAATGCAACGCGAGAGCGCTAATT
TTTCAAACAAAGAATCTGAGCTGCATTTTTACAGAACAGAAATGCAACGCGAGAGCGCTATTTTACCAAC
AAAGAATCTATACTTCTTTTTTGTTCTACAAAAATGCATCCCGAGAGCGCTATTTTTCTAACAAAGCATC
TTAGATTACTTTTTTTCTCCTTTGTGCGCTCTATAATGCAGTCTCTTGATAACTTTTTGCACTGTAGGTC
CGTTAAGGTTAGAAGAAGGCTACTTTGGTGTCTATTTTCTCTTCCATAAAAAAAGCCTGACTCCACTTCC
CGCGTTTACTGATTACTAGCGAAGCTGCGGGTGCATTTTTTCAAGATAAAGGCATCCCCGATTATATTCT
ATACCGATGTGGATTGCGCATACTTTGTGAACAGAAAGTGATAGCGTTGATGATTCTTCATTGGTCAGAA
AATTATGAACGGTTTCTTCTATTTTGTCTCTATATACTACGTATAGGAAATGTTTACATTTTCGTATTGT
TTTCGATTCACTCTATGAATAGTTCTTACTACAATTTTTTTGTCTAAAGAGTAATACTAGAGATAAACAT
AAAAAATGTAGAGGTCGAGTTTAGATGCAAGTTCAAGGAGCGAAAGGTGGATGGGTAGGTTATATAGGGA
TATAGCACAGAGATATATAGCAAAGAGATACTTTTGAGCAATGTTTGTGGAAGCGGTATTCGCAATATTT
TAGTAGCTCGTTACAGTCCGGTGCGTTTTTGGTTTTTTGAAAGTGCGTCTTCAGAGCGCTTTTGGTTTTC
AAAAGCGCTCTGAAGTTCCTATACTTTCTAGAGAATAGGAACTTCGGAATAGGAACTTCAAAGCGTTTCC
GAAAACGAGCGCTTCCGAAAATGCAACGCGAGCTGCGCACATACAGCTCACTGTTCACGTCGCACCTATA
TCTGCGTGTTGCCTGTATATATATATACATGAGAAGAACGGCATAGTGCGTGTTTATGCTTAAATGCGTA
CTTATATGCGTCTATTTATGTAGGATGAAAGGTAGTCTAGTACCTCCTGTGATATTATCCCATTCCATGC
GGGGTATCGTATGCTTCCTTCAGCACTACCCTTTAGCTGTTCTATATGCTGCCACTCCTCAATTGGATTA
GTCTCATCCTTCAATGCTATCATTTCCTTTGATATTGGATCATACTAAGAAACCATTATTATCATGACAT
TAACCTATAAAAATAGGCGTATCACGAGGCCCTTTCGTC
Features (pLannotate 1.2.2; 13 found; start..end, strand, type, name):
    175..518     +  promoter       TEF promoter: Ashbya gossypii TEF promoter
    525..1089    +  CDS            NrsR (fragment): nourseothricin acetyltransferase; Streptomyces noursei nat1; confers resistance to nourseothricin
   1097..1294    +  terminator     TEF terminator: Ashbya gossypii TEF terminator
   1365..1435    -  CDS            lacZα (fragment): LacZα fragment of β-galactosidase; lacZ fragment
   1468..1736    +  promoter       SNR52 promoter: promoter for the S. cerevisiae small nucleolar RNA gene SNR52
   1757..1831    +  misc_RNA       gRNA scaffold: guide RNA scaffold for the Streptococcus pyogenes CRISPR/Cas9 system
   1836..1855    +  terminator     SUP4 terminator: transcription terminator for the S. cerevisiae SUP4 tRNA gene
   1888..1945    -  CDS            lacI (fragment): lac repressor; lacI; The lac repressor binds to the lac operator to inhibit transcription in E. coli. This inhibition can be relieved by adding lactose or isopropyl-β-D-thiogalactopyranoside (IPTG).
   2128..2716    -  rep_origin     ori: high-copy-number ColE1/pMB1/pBR322/pUC origin of replication
   2887..3747    -  CDS            AmpR: β-lactamase; bla; confers resistance to ampicillin, carbenicillin, and related antibiotics
   3748..3852    -  promoter       AmpR promoter: bla
   3879..5221    -  rep_origin     2μ ori: yeast 2μ plasmid origin of replication
   5289..35      +  CDS            rop (fragment) (across the origin): Rop protein, which maintains plasmids at low copy number; rop
