[The description below was written by a language model from this plasmid's Addgene catalogue record and pLannotate feature annotations shown in this document.]
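Description:
pCfB3047(gRNA XII-1) is a yeast–E. coli shuttle plasmid from the EasyClone-MarkerFree toolkit that expresses a single guide RNA directing Cas9 to the XII-1 integration site in the Saccharomyces cerevisiae genome. It derives from the episomal vector pESC-Leu, heavily trimmed to about 5.3 kb: the GAL promoters and their terminators were removed, the LEU2 auxotrophic marker was replaced by a NatMX cassette, and the plasmid was adapted for USER cloning so that the 20-nt targeting sequence can be exchanged. In bacteria it replicates from a high-copy ColE1/pUC-type origin and is selected with ampicillin through the β-lactamase gene. In yeast it is maintained as a multicopy episome by the 2μ origin and selected with nourseothricin, with the nourseothricin acetyltransferase gene driven by the Ashbya gossypii TEF promoter and terminator.

The payload is a compact RNA polymerase III cassette. The SNR52 small nucleolar RNA promoter drives the XII-1 protospacer fused to the Streptococcus pyogenes gRNA scaffold, and transcription ends at the SUP4 tRNA terminator. The roughly 20-nt gap between the annotated promoter and scaffold is consistent with the position of the targeting sequence. Short lacZα, lacI and rop fragments in the feature table are non-functional remnants of earlier backbones.

The plasmid carries no Cas9 gene, so the nuclease must be supplied separately. In the toolkit, the resulting double-strand break at XII-1 promotes homologous recombination of a matching integration cassette, allowing genes to be inserted without leaving a selection marker in the genome. The dominant drug marker means selection does not depend on auxotrophies in the host strain.
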