Addgene plasmid #73289: pCfB3047(gRNA XII-1)
Purpose: EasyClone-MarkerFree guiding RNA vector to direct Cas9 to cut at site XII-1
Depositing lab: Irina Borodina. Depositing organization: Danmarks Tekniske Universitet. Publication: EasyClone-MarkerFree: A vector toolkit for marker-less integration of genes into Saccharomyces cerevisiae via CRISPR-Cas9. Jessop-Fabre MM, Jakociunas T, Stovicek V, Dai Z, Jensen MK, Keasling JD, Borodina I. Biotechnol J. 2016 Aug;11(8):1110-7. doi: 10.1002/biot.201600147. Epub 2016 Jun 23. PubMed 27166612.
Backbone
  Vector backbone: pESC-Leu
  Backbone manufacturer: Agilent
  Backbone size w/o insert (bp): 7758
  Total vector size (bp): 5289
  Modifications to backbone: Gal promoters and terminators removed and Leu selectable marker replaced with NatMX marker. Modified to accept enable USER cloning, with the 20bp recognition sequence replaced to target site XII-1 as reported in: Ronda, C., Maury, J., Jakočiūnas, T., Jacobsen, S. A. et al., CrEdit: CRISPR mediated multi-loci gene integration in Saccharomyces cerevisiae. Microb. Cell Fact. 2015, 14, 97.
  Vector type: Yeast Expression, CRISPR ; gRNA
  Selectable markers: nourseothricin
Growth in bacteria
  Bacterial resistance: Ampicillin, 100 μg/mL
  Growth temperature: 37°C
  Growth strain: DH5alpha
  Copy number: High Copy
Gene/Insert
  Gene/Insert name: guiding RNA
  gRNA/shRNA sequence: ggtatgtgcagttgattcac
  Species: S. cerevisiae (budding yeast)
Terms and licenses: Academic/Nonprofit Terms; Industry Terms: Not Available to Industry
How to cite: pCfB3047(gRNA XII-1) was a gift from Irina Borodina (Addgene plasmid # 73289 ; http://n2t.net/addgene:73289 ; RRID:Addgene_73289)
