>Addgene plasmid #73289 | pCfB3047(gRNA XII-1) | addgene partial sequence | sequence record 166028 | pBRforEco 5'-AATAGGCGTATCACGAGGC-3'
GGTGAAAACCTCTGACACATGCAGCTCCCGGAGACGGTCACAGCTTGTCTGTAAGCGGATGCCGGGAGCA
GACAAGCCCGTCAGGGCGCGTCAGCGGGCTGCATTTAAATGATCTGTTTAGCTTGCCTCGTCCCCGCCGG
GTCACCCGGCCAGCGACATGGAGGCCCAGAATACCCTCCTTGACAGTCTTGACGTGCGCAGCTCAGGGGC
ATGATGTGACTGTCGCCCGTACATTTAGCCCATACATCCCCATGTATAATCATTTGCATCCATACATTTT
GATGGCCGCACGGCGCGAAGCAAAAATTACGGCTCCTCGCTGCAGACCTGCGAGCAGGGAAACGCTCCCC
TCACAGACGCGTTGAATTGTCCCCACGCCGCGCCCCTGTAGAGAAATATAAAAGGTTAGGATTTGCCACT
GAGGTTCTTCTTTCATATACTTCCTTTTAAAATCTTGCTAGGATACAGTTCTCACATCACATCCGAACAT
AAACAACCATGGGTACCACTCTTGACGACACGGCTTACCGGTACCGCACCAGTGTCCCGGGGGACGCCGA
GGCCATCGAGGCACTGGATGGGTCCTTCACCACCGACACCGTTTTCCGCGTCACCACCACCGGGGACGGC
TTCACCCTGCGGGAGGTGCCGGTGGACCCGCCCCTGACCAAGGTGTTCCCCGACGACGAATCGGACGACG
AATCGGACGACGGGGAGGACGGCGACCCGGACTCCCGGACGTTCGTCGCGTACGGGGACGACGGCGACCT
GGCGGGCTTCGTGGTCGTCTCGTACTCCGGCTGGAACCGCCGGCTGACCGTCGAGGACATCGAGGTCGCC
CCGGAGCACCGGGGGCACGGGGTCGGGCGCGCGTTGATGGGGCTCGCGACGGAGTTCGCCCGCGAGCGGG
GCGCCGGGCACCTCTGGCTGGAGGTCACCAACGTCAACGCACCGGCGATCCACGCGTACCGGCGGATGGG
GTTCACCCTCTGCGGCCTGGACACCGCCCTGTACGACGGC
