>Addgene plasmid #73289 | pCfB3047(gRNA XII-1) | addgene partial sequence | sequence record 166029 | pBR322ori-F 5'-GGGAAACGCCTGGTATCTTT-3'
TCTGACTTGAGCGTCGATTTTTGTGATGCTCGTCAGGGGGGCGGAGCCTATGGAAAAACGCCAGCAACGC
GGCCTTTTTACGGTTCCTGGCCTTTTGCTGGCCTTTTGCTCACATGTTCTTTCCTGCGTTATCCCCTGAT
TCTGTGGATAACCGTATTACCGCCTTTGAGTGAGCTGATACCGCTCGCCGCAGCCGAACGACCGAGCGCA
GCGAGTCAGTGAGCGAGGAAGCGGAAGAGCGCCCAATACGCAAACCGCCTCTCCCCGCGCGTTGGCCGAT
TCATTAATGCAGCTGGAATGCACGCGATTAACTAATTACATGACTCGAAGACATAAAAAACAAAAAAAGC
ACCACCGACTCGGTGCCACTTTTTCAAGTTGATAACGGACTAGCCTTATTTTAACTTGCTATTTCTAGCT
CTAAAACGTGAATCAACTGCACATACCGATCATTTATCTTTCACTGCGGAGAAGTTTCGAACGCCGAAAC
ATGCGCACCAACTTTCACTTCTACAGCGTTTGACCAAAATCTTTTGAACAGAACATTGTAGGGTGTGAAA
AAATGCGCACCTTTACCGCTAGCCCAAGAGGGCACTACAAAATCTAGAGTTGTACTTCAAACGTACATGT
AATCACCTTGTATATACTCGAAAGAAAACATCAAGTTTCTGTATAAATATGAGTGAAAGCATAATCATAC
ATTATCTTTTCAAAGAAGCTCCAGCTTTTGTTCCCTATCGCACGCATTCCAGCTGGCGTAATAGCGAAGA
GGCCCGCACCGATCGCCCTTCCCAACAGTTGCGCAGCCTGAATGGCGAATGGACGCGCCCTGTAGGCGGC
CGCAGCTCGTTTTCGACACTGGATGGCGGCGTTAGTATCGAATCGACAGCAGTATAGCGACCAGCATTCA
CATACGATTGACGCATGATATTACTTTCT
